Addgene plasmid #161560: pJM573 ZF6x6-C 3xFLAG-NLS-DsDed-intC-ZF1-NLS-HA in TUPV2
Purpose: Inducible expression of 3xFLAG-NLS-DsDed-intC-ZF1-NLS-HA under the ZF6x6-C promoter
Depositing lab: Joshua Leonard. Depositing organization: Northwestern University. Publication: Model-guided design of mammalian genetic programs. Muldoon JJ, Kandula V, Hong M, Donahue PS, Boucher JD, Bagheri N, Leonard JN. Sci Adv. 2021 Feb 19;7(8). pii: 7/8/eabe9375. doi: 10.1126/sciadv.abe9375. Print 2021 Feb. PubMed 33608279.
Backbone
  Vector backbone: pJM451 EF1α EBFP2-P2A-BlastR (TUPV2)
  Vector type: Mammalian Expression, Synthetic Biology
Growth in bacteria
  Bacterial resistance: Ampicillin, 100 μg/mL
  Growth temperature: 37°C
  Growth strain: DH5alpha
  Copy number: High Copy
Gene/Insert
  Gene/Insert name: 3xFLAG-NLS-DsDed-intC-ZF1-NLS-HA
  Species: Synthetic
  Promoter: ZF6x6-C
  Tag / fusion protein: 3x-FLAG (N terminal on insert); HA (C terminal on insert)
  Cloning method: Restriction Enzyme; 5′ cloning site BglII (not destroyed); 3′ cloning site NotI (not destroyed)
  Sequencing primers: 5′ CGACACGGAAATGTTGAATAC; 3′ CAGTGGGAGTGGCACCTTCC
Terms and licenses: Academic/Nonprofit Terms; Industry Terms: Not Available to Industry
How to cite: pJM573 ZF6x6-C 3xFLAG-NLS-DsDed-intC-ZF1-NLS-HA in TUPV2 was a gift from Joshua Leonard (Addgene plasmid # 161560 ; http://n2t.net/addgene:161560 ; RRID:Addgene_161560)
