[The description below was written by a language model from this plasmid's Addgene catalogue record and pLannotate feature annotations shown in this document.]
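Description:
pJM573 is a mammalian expression plasmid for synthetic biology, built in the TUPV2 backbone (derived from pJM451), that places a synthetic fusion protein under an inducible zinc-finger-responsive promoter. It is propagated in E. coli as a high-copy plasmid through a ColE1/pUC-type origin with ampicillin selection from the bla gene. An f1 origin and remnants of lac regulatory elements are also present. The annotated sequence shows an SV40 early promoter followed only by a short fragment of a bleomycin-resistance gene and an SV40 poly(A) signal, so no intact mammalian selection marker is evident. The EBFP2-P2A-BlastR cassette named for the parent backbone is not annotated in this sequence.

The transcription unit is driven by the ZF6x6-C promoter. The name suggests an array of six binding sites for the ZF6 zinc-finger domain, although only a minimal TATA-box promoter fragment is annotated in that region. Such an arrangement gives low basal expression that rises when a cognate ZF6-based synthetic activator is supplied. The encoded protein reads, from the N terminus, 3xFLAG, a nuclear localization signal, DsDed, intC, the ZF1 DNA-binding domain, a second NLS and an HA tag, and the unit ends in a bGH poly(A) signal. The DsDed portion is annotated as DsRed-Express2, so it is apparently derived from that protein, but the record does not define its properties. "intC" presumably denotes the C-terminal half of a split intein, which would allow protein splicing with a partner carrying the matching N-terminal half, though the record does not name the intein or the partner. The two epitope tags allow detection of either end of the protein. The associated work concerns model-guided design of mammalian genetic programs, in which this plasmid would serve as one inducible component.
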