Features (pLannotate 1.2.2; 19 found; start..end, strand, type, name):
    206..222     +  promoter       minP (fragment): minimal TATA-box promoter with low basal activity
    309..332     +  CDS            3xFLAG (fragment): three tandem FLAG® epitope tags
    402..1076    +  CDS            DsRed-Express2: DsRed-Express2 is a basic (constitutively fluorescent) orange fluorescent protein published in 2008, derived from Discosoma sp.. It is reported to be a rapidly-maturing protein.
   1101..1123    +  CDS            FAPα2 (fragment): fluorogen-activating protein composed of a dimer of the L5-MG single-chain antibody fragment (Szent-Gyorgyi et al., 2008) binds malachite green derivatives to produce red fluorescence
   1638..1664    +  CDS            HA: HA (human influenza hemagglutinin) epitope tag
   1718..1829    +  polyA_signal   bGH poly(A) signal: bovine growth hormone polyadenylation signal
   2314..2339    -  misc_feature   MCS (fragment): pBluescript multiple cloning site
   2711..3139    +  rep_origin     f1 ori (sequence partly withheld): f1 bacteriophage origin of replication; arrow indicates direction of (+) strand synthesis
   3144..3166    +  promoter       SV40 promoter (fragment): SV40 enhancer and early promoter
   3167..3358    +  promoter       SV40 promoter: SV40 early promoter
   3385..3483    +  CDS            ble (fragment): BLE_KLEPN - Experimental evidence at protein level: Swiss-Prot protein existence level 1. Binding protein with a strong affinity to the bleomycin family of antibiotics. Binds to CL990; an antimitotic-antibiotic compound. From Klebsiella pneumoniae.
   3478..3599    +  polyA_signal   SV40 poly(A) signal: SV40 polyadenylation signal
   3672..3688    -  protein_bind   lac operator: The lac repressor binds to the lac operator to inhibit transcription in E. coli. This inhibition can be relieved by adding lactose or isopropyl-β-D-thiogalactopyranoside (IPTG). lac repressor encoded by lacI
   3696..3726    -  promoter       lac promoter: promoter for the E. coli lac operon
   3741..3762    -  protein_bind   CAP binding site: CAP binding activates transcription in the presence of cAMP. E. coli catabolite activator protein
   3775..3867    -  CDS            lacI (fragment): lac repressor; lacI; The lac repressor binds to the lac operator to inhibit transcription in E. coli. This inhibition can be relieved by adding lactose or isopropyl-β-D-thiogalactopyranoside (IPTG).
   4050..4638    -  rep_origin     ori: high-copy-number ColE1/pMB1/pBR322/pUC origin of replication
   4809..5669    -  CDS            AmpR: β-lactamase; bla; confers resistance to ampicillin, carbenicillin, and related antibiotics
   5670..14      -  promoter       AmpR promoter (across the origin): bla
>Addgene plasmid #161560 | pJM573 ZF6x6-C 3xFLAG-NLS-DsDed-intC-ZF1-NLS-HA in TUPV2 | addgene full sequence | sequence record 317922 | Addgene NGS Result
ATAGGGGTTCCGCGCACATTTCCCCGAAAAGTGCCACCTGACGTCGACGGATCGGGAGATCGAAGACGGG
CAAAACCGATGTTGACGGACTAATCCTGACAAGATCTGCGAGGTGTAGGGGACGCGAGTGTAGGGGTGAG
CTGTGTAGGGGGACTAAGTGTAGGGGACGCGAGTGTAGGGGTGAGCTGTGTAGGGGAACGCTCTCTAGAG
GGTATATAATGGGGGCCACTAGTCTACTACCAGAGCTCATCGCTAGCGCCACCATGGATTATAAGGATCA
CGATGGCGACTACAAGGACCACGATATTGACTACAAAGACGATGACGATAAAATGGCTCCTAAGAAAAAG
CGCAAAGTCGGTATCCATGGCGTTCCCGGATCAGGCTCCGGAAGTGGCTCCATGGATAGCACTGAGAACG
TCATCAAGCCCTTCATGCGCTTCAAGGTGCACATGGAGGGCTCCGTGAACGGCCACGAGTTCGAGATCGA
GGGCGAGGGCGAGGGCAAGCCCTACGAGGGCACCCAGACCGCCAAGCTCCAGGTGACCAAGGGCGGCCCC
CTGCCCTTCGCCTGGGACATCCTGTCCCCCCAGTTCCAGTACGGCTCCAAGGTGTACGTGAAGCACCCCG
CCGACATCCCCGACTACAAGAAGCTGTCCTTCCCCGAGGGCTTCAAGTGGGAGAAGGTGATGAACTTCGA
GGACGGCGGCGTGGTGACCGTGACCCAGGACTCCTCCCTCCAGGACGGCACCTTCATCTACCACGTGAAG
TTCATCGGCGTGAACTTCCCCTCCGACGGCCCCGTAATGCAGAAGAAAACTCTGGGCTGGGAGCCCTCCA
CCGAGCGCCTGTACCCCCGCGACGGCGTGCTGAAGGGCGAGATCCACAAGGCGCTGAAGCTGAAGGGCGG
CGGCCACTACCTGGTGGAGTTCAAGTCAATCTACATGGCCAAGAAGCCCGTGAAGCTGCCCGGCTACTAC
TACGTGGACTCCAAGCTGGACATCACCTCCCACAACGAGGACTACACCGTGGTGGAGCAGTACGAGCGCG
CCGAGGCCCGCCACCACCTGTTCCAGTCTGGTTCTGGTTCTGGTTCAGGATCCGGTGGTGGCGGGTCTGG
TGGAGGAGGTAGTGGTGGAGGTGGCTCTGCCACCATGATGCTGAAGAAGATCCTGAAGATCGAGGAGCTG
GACGAGAGAGAGCTGATCGACATCGAGGTGAGCGGCAACCACCTGTTCTACGCCAACGACATCCTGACCC
ACAACAGCAACAGGGGTGGTGGCGGGTCTGGTGGAGGAGGTAGTGGTGGAGGTGGCTCTGGTACCGCTAG
ACCCGGGGAGCGCCCCTTCCAGTGTCGCATTTGCATGCGGAACTTTTCGCGCCAGGACAGGCTTGACAGG
CATACCCGTACTCATACCGGTGAAAAACCGTTTCAGTGTCGGATCTGTATGCGAAATTTCTCCCAGAAGG
AGCACTTGGCGGGGCATCTACGTACGCACACCGGCGAGAAGCCATTCCAATGCCGAATATGCATGCGCAA
CTTCAGTCGCCGCGACAACCTGAACCGGCACCTAAAAACCCACCTGAGAGAATTCGGCTCTGGCCCTAAG
AAGAAGCGCAAAGTTGGCTCTGGCATGTACCCATACGACGTACCAGATTACGCTTAGGCGGCCGCTCGAG
TCTAGAGGGCCCGTTTAAACCCGCTGATCAGCCTCGACTGTGCCTTCTAGTTGCCAGCCATCTGTTGTTT
GCCCCTCCCCCGTGCCTTCCTTGACCCTGGAAGGTGCCACTCCCACTGTCCTTTCCTAATAAAATGAGGA
AATTGCATCGCATTGTCTGAGTAGGTGTCATTCTATTCTGGGGGGTGGGGTGGGGCAGGACAGCAAGGGG
GAGGATTGGGAAGTCAATAGCAGGCATGCTGGGGATGCGGTGGGCTCTATGGCTTCTGAGGCAGGTCGAA
GAACTATTTCCTGGCTGTTACGCGAGCGCATCGCGATAAGCTCTAGAGGGACAGCCCCCCCCCAAAGCCC
CCAGGGATGTAATTACGTCCCTCCCCCGCTAGGGGGCAGCAGCGAGCCGCCCGGGGCTCCGCTCCGGTCC
GGCGCTCCCCCCGCATCCCCGAGCCGGCAGCGTGCGGGGACAGCCCGGGCACGGGGAAGGTGGCACGGGA
TCGCTTTCCTCTGAACGCTTCTCGCTGCTCTTTGAGCCTGCAGACACCTGGGGGGATACGGGGAAAAAGC
TTTAGGCTGAAAGAGAGATTTAGAATGACAGAATCATAGAACGGCCTGCGTACGGATGGGGCTCTAGCTC
TAGAGCTTGATATCGAATTCCTGCAGCCCCGCTAGAGGGACAGCCCCCCCCCAAAGCCCCCAGGGATGTA
ATTACGTCCCTCCCCCGCTAGGGGGCAGCAGCGAGCCGCCCGGGGCTCCGCTCCGGTCCGGCGCTCCCCC
CGCATCCCCGAGCCGGCAGCGTGCGGGGACAGCCCGGGCACGGGGAAGGTGGCACGGGATCGCTTTCCTC
TGAACGCTTCTCGCTGCTCTTTGAGCCTGCAGACACCTGGGGGGATACGGGGAAAAAGCTTTAGGCTGAA
AGAGAGATTTAGAATGACAGAATCATAGAACGGCCTGGGCGCGCCTGGTGGCGAACGATCAACAGACGGG
AGAGGACTAAAGTCTTCGCTGACAGCGACCGGACTCTAGGGGGTATCCCC
[124 nt withheld, positions 2711-2834]
C
[91 nt withheld, positions 2836-2926]
A
[49 nt withheld, positions 2928-2976]
CCTTTGACGTTGGAGTCCACGTTCTTT
[37 nt withheld, positions 3004-3040]
ACCCTATCTCGGTCTATTCTTTTGATTTATAAGGGATTTTGCCGATTTCGGCCTATTGGTTAAAAAATGA
GCTGATTTAACAAAAATTTAACGCGAATTAATTCTGTGGAATGTGTGTCAGTTAGGCTCAATTAGTCAGC
AACCATAGTCCCGCCCCTAACTCCGCCCATCCCGCCCCTAACTCCGCCCAGTTCCGCCCATTCTCCGCCC
CATGGCTGACTAATTTTTTTTATTTATGCAGAGGCCGAGGCCGCCTCTGCCTCTGAGCTATTCCAGAAGT
AGTGAGGAGGCTTTTTTGGAGGCCTAGGCTTTTGCAAAAAGCTCCCGGGAGCTTGTATATCCATTTTCGG
AGGTTGGGCTTCGGAATCGTTTTCCGGGACGCCGGCTGGATGATCCTCCAGCGCGGGGATCTCATGCTGG
AGTTCTTCGCCCACCCCAACTTGTTTATTGCAGCTTATAATGGTTACAAATAAAGCAATAGCATCACAAA
TTTCACAAATAAAGCATTTTTTTCACTGCATTCTAGTTGTGGTTTGTCCAAACTCATCAATGTATCTTAT
CATGTCTGTATACCGTCGACCTCTAGCTAGAGCTTGGCGTAATCATGGTCATAGCTGTTTCCTGTGTGAA
ATTGTTATCCGCTCACAATTCCACACAACATACGAGCCGGAAGCATAAAGTGTAAAGCCTGGGGTGCCTA
ATGAGTGAGCTAACTCACATTAATTGCGTTGCGCTCACTGCCCGCTTTCCAGTCGGGAAACCTGTCGTGC
CAGCTGCATTAATGAATCGGCCAACGCGCGGGGAGAGGCGGTTTGCGTATTGGGCGCTCTTCCGCTTCCT
CGCTCACTGACTCGCTGCGCTCGGTCGTTCGGCTGCGGCGAGCGGTATCAGCTCACTCAAAGGCGGTAAT
ACGGTTATCCACAGAATCAGGGGATAACGCAGGAAAGAACATGTGAGCAAAAGGCCAGCAAAAGGCCAGG
AACCGTAAAAAGGCCGCGTTGCTGGCGTTTTTCCATAGGCTCCGCCCCCCTGACGAGCATCACAAAAATC
GACGCTCAAGTCAGAGGTGGCGAAACCCGACAGGACTATAAAGATACCAGGCGTTTCCCCCTGGAAGCTC
CCTCGTGCGCTCTCCTGTTCCGACCCTGCCGCTTACCGGATACCTGTCCGCCTTTCTCCCTTCGGGAAGC
GTGGCGCTTTCTCATAGCTCACGCTGTAGGTATCTCAGTTCGGTGTAGGTCGTTCGCTCCAAGCTGGGCT
GTGTGCACGAACCCCCCGTTCAGCCCGACCGCTGCGCCTTATCCGGTAACTATCGTCTTGAGTCCAACCC
GGTAAGACACGACTTATCGCCACTGGCAGCAGCCACTGGTAACAGGATTAGCAGAGCGAGGTATGTAGGC
GGTGCTACAGAGTTCTTGAAGTGGTGGCCTAACTACGGCTACACTAGAAGAACAGTATTTGGTATCTGCG
CTCTGCTGAAGCCAGTTACCTTCGGAAAAAGAGTTGGTAGCTCTTGATCCGGCAAACAAACCACCGCTGG
TAGCGGTGGTTTTTTTGTTTGCAAGCAGCAGATTACGCGCAGAAAAAAAGGATCTCAAGAAGATCCTTTG
ATCTTTTCTACGGGGTCTGACGCTCAGTGGAACGAAAACTCACGTTAAGGGATTTTGGTCATGAGATTAT
CAAAAAGGATCTTCACCTAGATCCTTTTAAATTAAAAATGAAGTTTTAAATCAATCTAAAGTATATATGA
GTAAACTTGGTCTGACAGTTACCAATGCTTAATCAGTGAGGCACCTATCTCAGCGATCTGTCTATTTCGT
TCATCCATAGTTGCCTGACTCCCCGTCGTGTAGATAACTACGATACGGGAGGGCTTACCATCTGGCCCCA
GTGCTGCAATGATACCGCGAGATCCACGCTCACCGGCTCCAGATTTATCAGCAATAAACCAGCCAGCCGG
AAGGGCCGAGCGCAGAAGTGGTCCTGCAACTTTATCCGCCTCCATCCAGTCTATTAATTGTTGCCGGGAA
GCTAGAGTAAGTAGTTCGCCAGTTAATAGTTTGCGCAACGTTGTTGCCATTGCTACAGGCATCGTGGTGT
CACGCTCGTCGTTTGGTATGGCTTCATTCAGCTCCGGTTCCCAACGATCAAGGCGAGTTACATGATCCCC
CATGTTGTGCAAAAAAGCGGTTAGCTCCTTCGGTCCTCCGATCGTTGTCAGAAGTAAGTTGGCCGCAGTG
TTATCACTCATGGTTATGGCAGCACTGCATAATTCTCTTACTGTCATGCCATCCGTAAGATGCTTTTCTG
TGACTGGTGAGTACTCAACCAAGTCATTCTGAGAATAGTGTATGCGGCGACCGAGTTGCTCTTGCCCGGC
GTCAATACGGGATAATACCGCGCCACATAGCAGAACTTTAAAAGTGCTCATCATTGGAAAACGTTCTTCG
GGGCGAAAACTCTCAAGGATCTTACCGCTGTTGAGATCCAGTTCGATGTAACCCACTCGTGCACCCAACT
GATCTTCAGCATCTTTTACTTTCACCAGCGTTTCTGGGTGAGCAAAAACAGGAAGGCAAAATGCCGCAAA
AAAGGGAATAAGGGCGACACGGAAATGTTGAATACTCATACTCTTCCTTTTTCAATATTATTGAAGCATT
TATCAGGGTTATTGTCTCATGAGCGGATACATATTTGAATGTATTTAGAAAAATAAACAA
