>Addgene plasmid #161560 | pJM573 ZF6x6-C 3xFLAG-NLS-DsDed-intC-ZF1-NLS-HA in TUPV2 | depositor partial sequence | sequence record 313024 | ZF6x6-C promoter
AGATCTGCGAGGTGTAGGGGACGCGAGTGTAGGGGTGAGCTGTGTAGGGGGACTAAGTGTAGGGGACGCG
AGTGTAGGGGTGAGCTGTGTAGGGGAACGCTCTCTAGAGGGTATATAATGGGGGCCACTAGTCTACTACC
AGAGCTCATCGCTAGC
