>Addgene plasmid #161560 | pJM573 ZF6x6-C 3xFLAG-NLS-DsDed-intC-ZF1-NLS-HA in TUPV2 | depositor partial sequence | sequence record 313025 | 3xFLAG-NLS-DsDed-intC-ZF1-NLS-HA gene
ATGGATTATAAGGATCACGATGGCGACTACAAGGACCACGATATTGACTACAAAGACGATGACGATAAAA
TGGCTCCTAAGAAAAAGCGCAAAGTCGGTATCCATGGCGTTCCCGGATCAGGCTCCGGAAGTGGCTCCAT
GGATAGCACTGAGAACGTCATCAAGCCCTTCATGCGCTTCAAGGTGCACATGGAGGGCTCCGTGAACGGC
CACGAGTTCGAGATCGAGGGCGAGGGCGAGGGCAAGCCCTACGAGGGCACCCAGACCGCCAAGCTCCAGG
TGACCAAGGGCGGCCCCCTGCCCTTCGCCTGGGACATCCTGTCCCCCCAGTTCCAGTACGGCTCCAAGGT
GTACGTGAAGCACCCCGCCGACATCCCCGACTACAAGAAGCTGTCCTTCCCCGAGGGCTTCAAGTGGGAG
AAGGTGATGAACTTCGAGGACGGCGGCGTGGTGACCGTGACCCAGGACTCCTCCCTCCAGGACGGCACCT
TCATCTACCACGTGAAGTTCATCGGCGTGAACTTCCCCTCCGACGGCCCCGTAATGCAGAAGAAAACTCT
GGGCTGGGAGCCCTCCACCGAGCGCCTGTACCCCCGCGACGGCGTGCTGAAGGGCGAGATCCACAAGGCG
CTGAAGCTGAAGGGCGGCGGCCACTACCTGGTGGAGTTCAAGTCAATCTACATGGCCAAGAAGCCCGTGA
AGCTGCCCGGCTACTACTACGTGGACTCCAAGCTGGACATCACCTCCCACAACGAGGACTACACCGTGGT
GGAGCAGTACGAGCGCGCCGAGGCCCGCCACCACCTGTTCCAGTCTGGTTCTGGTTCTGGTTCAGGATCC
GGTGGTGGCGGGTCTGGTGGAGGAGGTAGTGGTGGAGGTGGCTCTGCCACCATGATGCTGAAGAAGATCC
TGAAGATCGAGGAGCTGGACGAGAGAGAGCTGATCGACATCGAGGTGAGCGGCAACCACCTGTTCTACGC
CAACGACATCCTGACCCACAACAGCAACAGGGGTGGTGGCGGGTCTGGTGGAGGAGGTAGTGGTGGAGGT
GGCTCTGGTACCGCTAGACCCGGGGAGCGCCCCTTCCAGTGTCGCATTTGCATGCGGAACTTTTCGCGCC
AGGACAGGCTTGACAGGCATACCCGTACTCATACCGGTGAAAAACCGTTTCAGTGTCGGATCTGTATGCG
AAATTTCTCCCAGAAGGAGCACTTGGCGGGGCATCTACGTACGCACACCGGCGAGAAGCCATTCCAATGC
CGAATATGCATGCGCAACTTCAGTCGCCGCGACAACCTGAACCGGCACCTAAAAACCCACCTGAGAGAAT
TCGGCTCTGGCCCTAAGAAGAAGCGCAAAGTTGGCTCTGGCATGTACCCATACGACGTACCAGATTACGC
TTAG
